Addgene plasmid #76639: CDK14 gRNA (BRDN0001146521)
Purpose: 3rd generation lentiviral gRNA plasmid targeting human CDK14
Depositing lab: John Doench & David Root. Depositing organization: Broad Institute. Publication: Optimized sgRNA design to maximize activity and minimize off-target effects of CRISPR-Cas9. Doench JG, Fusi N, Sullender M, Hegde M, Vaimberg EW, Donovan KF, Smith I, Tothova Z, Wilen C, Orchard R, Virgin HW, Listgarten J, Root DE. Nat Biotechnol. 2016 Jan 18. doi: 10.1038/nbt.3437. PubMed 26780180.
Backbone
  Vector backbone: lentiGuide-Puro
  Backbone manufacturer: Zhang Lab (Addgene plasmid # 52963)
  Vector type: Mammalian Expression, Lentiviral, CRISPR
  Selectable markers: Puromycin
Growth in bacteria
  Bacterial resistance: Ampicillin, 100 μg/mL
  Growth temperature: 37°C
  Growth strain: DH5alpha
  Copy number: High Copy
Gene/Insert
  Gene/Insert name: CDK14 (alt names: CDK14; NM_001287135.1)
  gRNA/shRNA sequence: AAGAGTCACCTAAAGTTAGG
  Species: H. sapiens (human)
  Entrez Gene: CDK14 (a.k.a. PFTAIRE1, PFTK1)
  Promoter: hU6
  Cloning method: Unknown
  Sequencing primers: 5′ U6-F; 3′ pS2-R
Terms and licenses: Academic/Nonprofit Terms; Industry Terms: Not Available to Industry
Depositor comments: The gRNA was designed to target the following Genbank reference sequence(s): NM_001287135.1,NM_001287136.1,NM_001287137.1,NM_012395.3. Note that this plasmid does NOT contain Cas9. It should be used in conjunction with lentiCas9-Blast (Addgene #52962) or otherwise with cell lines already expressing Cas9. Browse the full kinome gRNA library at http://www.addgene.org/pooled-library/broadgpp-human-kinome/ or visit http://www.broadinstitute.org/rnai/public/ for detailed protocols and information.
How to cite: CDK14 gRNA (BRDN0001146521) was a gift from John Doench & David Root (Addgene plasmid # 76639 ; http://n2t.net/addgene:76639 ; RRID:Addgene_76639)
