[The description below was written by a language model from this plasmid's Addgene catalogue record and pLannotate feature annotations shown in this document.]
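Description:
CDK14 gRNA (BRDN0001146521) is a third-generation lentiviral guide RNA plasmid built on the lentiGuide-Puro backbone and designed to direct CRISPR-Cas9 cutting to human CDK14 (also known as PFTAIRE1 or PFTK1). The guide was designed against several CDK14 reference transcripts, and the plasmid belongs to a set of guides targeting the human kinome. In bacteria it is maintained as a high-copy plasmid through a ColE1/pUC-type origin and selected with ampicillin via the β-lactamase gene. An f1 origin, an SV40 origin and leftover lac, T7 and T3 elements from the parental cloning vector are also annotated in the 8.3 kb assembled sequence.

The lentiviral transfer cassette begins with an RSV promoter fused to a truncated HIV-1 5' LTR, which makes genomic RNA production Tat-independent. This is followed by the Ψ packaging signal with a partial gag region, the Rev response element and a cPPT/CTS, and it ends in a self-inactivating ΔU3 3' LTR. Within this unit, a human U6 RNA polymerase III promoter drives the CDK14-specific spacer joined to the Streptococcus pyogenes gRNA scaffold. A separate EF-1α promoter, including its intron A, expresses puromycin N-acetyltransferase so that transduced mammalian cells can be selected with puromycin, and a downstream WPRE enhances transcript expression.

The plasmid does not encode Cas9. It is meant to be packaged into lentivirus and delivered to cells that already express Cas9, or used alongside a separate Cas9 lentiviral vector, to disrupt CDK14 in knockout or loss-of-function studies.
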