Features (pLannotate 1.2.2; 29 found; start..end, strand, type, name):
     14..80      +  CDS            small t antigen (fragment): SV40 (simian virus 40) small t antigen
    106..317     +  promoter       EF-1α core promoter: core promoter for human elongation factor EF-1α
    318..1256    +  intron         EF-1α intron A: intron upstream of the start codon of human EF-1α
   1278..1877    +  CDS            PuroR (fragment): puromycin N-acetyltransferase; pac from Streptomyces; confers resistance to puromycin
   1893..2481    +  misc_feature   WPRE: woodchuck hepatitis virus posttranscriptional regulatory element
   2532..2551    +  misc_feature   cPPT/CTS (fragment): central polypurine tract and central termination sequence of HIV-1
   2553..2786    +  LTR            3' LTR (ΔU3): self-inactivating 3' long terminal repeat (LTR) from HIV-1
   2864..2985    +  polyA_signal   SV40 poly(A) signal: SV40 polyadenylation signal
   3025..3160    +  rep_origin     SV40 ori: SV40 origin of replication
   3181..3199    -  promoter       T7 promoter: promoter for bacteriophage T7 RNA polymerase
   3207..3362    +  CDS            lacZα (fragment): LacZα fragment of β-galactosidase; lacZ fragment
   3367..3795    +  rep_origin     f1 ori (sequence partly withheld): f1 bacteriophage origin of replication; arrow indicates direction of (+) strand synthesis
   3848..3952    +  promoter       AmpR promoter: bla
   3953..4813    +  CDS            AmpR: β-lactamase; bla; confers resistance to ampicillin, carbenicillin, and related antibiotics
   4984..5572    +  rep_origin     ori: high-copy-number ColE1/pMB1/pBR322/pUC origin of replication
   5755..5847    +  CDS            lacI (fragment): lac repressor; lacI; The lac repressor binds to the lac operator to inhibit transcription in E. coli. This inhibition can be relieved by adding lactose or isopropyl-β-D-thiogalactopyranoside (IPTG).
   5860..5881    +  protein_bind   CAP binding site: CAP binding activates transcription in the presence of cAMP. E. coli catabolite activator protein
   5896..5926    +  promoter       lac promoter: promoter for the E. coli lac operon
   5934..5950    +  protein_bind   lac operator: The lac repressor binds to the lac operator to inhibit transcription in E. coli. This inhibition can be relieved by adding lactose or isopropyl-β-D-thiogalactopyranoside (IPTG). lac repressor encoded by lacI
   5995..6013    +  promoter       T3 promoter: promoter for bacteriophage T3 RNA polymerase
   6041..6267    +  promoter       RSV promoter: Rous sarcoma virus enhancer/promoter
   6268..6448    +  LTR            5' LTR (truncated): truncated 5' long terminal repeat (LTR) from HIV-1
   6495..6620    +  misc_feature   HIV-1 Ψ: packaging signal of human immunodeficiency virus type 1
   6604..6967    +  CDS            HIV-1 gag (fragment): gag protein from human immunodeficiency virus 1; gag
   7113..7346    +  misc_feature   RRE: The Rev response element (RRE) of HIV-1 allows for Rev-dependent mRNA export from the nucleus to the cytoplasm.
   7723..7749    +  CDS            Rev (fragment): human immunodeficiency virus 1 (HIV-1) Rev protein; rev; enhances nuclear export of unspliced and incompletely spliced viral mRNAs
   7753..7993    +  promoter       U6 promoter: RNA polymerase III promoter for human U6 snRNA
   8023..8098    +  misc_RNA       gRNA scaffold: guide RNA scaffold for the Streptococcus pyogenes CRISPR/Cas9 system
   8154..8271    +  misc_feature   cPPT/CTS: central polypurine tract and central termination sequence of HIV-1
>Addgene plasmid #76639 | CDK14 gRNA (BRDN0001146521) | addgene full sequence | sequence record 186216 | Addgene Assembled Sequence
CCCGGGTGCAAAGATGGATAAAGTTTTAAACAGAGAGGAATCTTTGCAGCTAATGGACCTTCTAGGTCTT
GAAAGGAGTGGGAATTGGCTCCGGTGCCCGTCAGTGGGCAGAGCGCACATCGCCCACAGTCCCCGAGAAG
TTGGGGGGAGGGGTCGGCAATTGATCCGGTGCCTAGAGAAGGTGGCGCGGGGTAAACTGGGAAAGTGATG
TCGTGTACTGGCTCCGCCTTTTTCCCGAGGGTGGGGGAGAACCGTATATAAGTGCAGTAGTCGCCGTGAA
CGTTCTTTTTCGCAACGGGTTTGCCGCCAGAACACAGGTAAGTGCCGTGTGTGGTTCCCGCGGGCCTGGC
CTCTTTACGGGTTATGGCCCTTGCGTGCCTTGAATTACTTCCACCTGGCTGCAGTACGTGATTCTTGATC
CCGAGCTTCGGGTTGGAAGTGGGTGGGAGAGTTCGAGGCCTTGCGCTTAAGGAGCCCCTTCGCCTCGTGC
TTGAGTTGAGGCCTGGCCTGGGCGCTGGGGCCGCCGCGTGCGAATCTGGTGGCACCTTCGCGCCTGTCTC
GCTGCTTTCGATAAGTCTCTAGCCATTTAAAATTTTTGATGACCTGCTGCGACGCTTTTTTTCTGGCAAG
ATAGTCTTGTAAATGCGGGCCAAGATCTGCACACTGGTATTTCGGTTTTTGGGGCCGCGGGCGGCGACGG
GGCCCGTGCGTCCCAGCGCACATGTTCGGCGAGGCGGGGCCTGCGAGCGCGGCCACCGAGAATCGGACGG
GGGTAGTCTCAAGCTGGCCGGCCTGCTCTGGTGCCTGGCCTCGCGCCGCCGTGTATCGCCCCGCCCTGGG
CGGCAAGGCTGGCCCGGTCGGCACCAGTTGCGTGAGCGGAAAGATGGCCGCTTCCCGGCCCTGCTGCAGG
GAGCTCAAAATGGAGGACGCGGCGCTCGGGAGAGCGGGCGGGTGAGTCACCCACACAAAGGAAAAGGGCC
TTTCCGTCCTCAGCCGTCGCTTCATGTGACTCCACGGAGTACCGGGCGCCGTCCAGGCACCTCGATTAGT
TCTCGAGCTTTTGGAGTACGTCGTCTTTAGGTTGGGGGGAGGGGTTTTATGCGATGGAGTTTCCCCACAC
TGAGTGGGTGGAGACTGAAGTTAGGCCAGCTTGGCACTTGATGTAATTCTCCTTGGAATTTGCCCTTTTT
GAGTTTGGATCTTGGTTCATTCTCAAGCCTCAGACAGTGGTTCAAAGTTTTTTTCTTCCATTTCAGGTGT
CGTGACGTACGGCCACCATGACCGAGTACAAGCCCACGGTGCGCCTCGCCACCCGCGACGACGTCCCCAG
GGCCGTACGCACCCTCGCCGCCGCGTTCGCCGACTACCCCGCCACGCGCCACACCGTCGATCCGGACCGC
CACATCGAGCGGGTCACCGAGCTGCAAGAACTCTTCCTCACGCGCGTCGGGCTCGACATCGGCAAGGTGT
GGGTCGCGGACGACGGCGCCGCCGTGGCGGTCTGGACCACGCCGGAGAGCGTCGAAGCGGGGGCGGTGTT
CGCCGAGATCGGCCCGCGCATGGCCGAGTTGAGCGGTTCCCGGCTGGCCGCGCAGCAACAGATGGAAGGC
CTCCTGGCGCCGCACCGGCCCAAGGAGCCCGCGTGGTTCCTGGCCACCGTCGGAGTCTCGCCCGACCACC
AGGGCAAGGGTCTGGGCAGCGCCGTCGTGCTCCCCGGAGTGGAGGCGGCCGAGCGCGCCGGGGTGCCCGC
CTTCCTGGAGACCTCCGCGCCCCGCAACCTCCCCTTCTACGAGCGGCTCGGCTTCACCGTCACCGCCGAC
GTCGAGGTGCCCGAAGGACCGCGCACCTGGTGCATGACCCGCAAGCCCGGTGCCTGAACGCGTTAAGTCG
ACAATCAACCTCTGGATTACAAAATTTGTGAAAGATTGACTGGTATTCTTAACTATGTTGCTCCTTTTAC
GCTATGTGGATACGCTGCTTTAATGCCTTTGTATCATGCTATTGCTTCCCGTATGGCTTTCATTTTCTCC
TCCTTGTATAAATCCTGGTTGCTGTCTCTTTATGAGGAGTTGTGGCCCGTTGTCAGGCAACGTGGCGTGG
TGTGCACTGTGTTTGCTGACGCAACCCCCACTGGTTGGGGCATTGCCACCACCTGTCAGCTCCTTTCCGG
GACTTTCGCTTTCCCCCTCCCTATTGCCACGGCGGAACTCATCGCCGCCTGCCTTGCCCGCTGCTGGACA
GGGGCTCGGCTGTTGGGCACTGACAATTCCGTGGTGTTGTCGGGGAAATCATCGTCCTTTCCTTGGCTGC
TCGCCTGTGTTGCCACCTGGATTCTGCGCGGGACGTCCTTCTGCTACGTCCCTTCGGCCCTCAATCCAGC
GGACCTTCCTTCCCGCGGCCTGCTGCCGGCTCTGCGGCCTCTTCCGCGTCTTCGCCTTCGCCCTCAGACG
AGTCGGATCTCCCTTTGGGCCGCCTCCCCGCGTCGACTTTAAGACCAATGACTTACAAGGCAGCTGTAGA
TCTTAGCCACTTTTTAAAAGAAAAGGGGGGACTGGAAGGGCTAATTCACTCCCAACGAAGACAAGATCTG
CTTTTTGCTTGTACTGGGTCTCTCTGGTTAGACCAGATCTGAGCCTGGGAGCTCTCTGGCTAACTAGGGA
ACCCACTGCTTAAGCCTCAATAAAGCTTGCCTTGAGTGCTTCAAGTAGTGTGTGCCCGTCTGTTGTGTGA
CTCTGGTAACTAGAGATCCCTCAGACCCTTTTAGTCAGTGTGGAAAATCTCTAGCAGTACGTATAGTAGT
TCATGTCATCTTATTATTCAGTATTTATAACTTGCAAAGAAATGAATATCAGAGAGTGAGAGGAACTTGT
TTATTGCAGCTTATAATGGTTACAAATAAAGCAATAGCATCACAAATTTCACAAATAAAGCATTTTTTTC
ACTGCATTCTAGTTGTGGTTTGTCCAAACTCATCAATGTATCTTATCATGTCTGGCTCTAGCTATCCCGC
CCCTAACTCCGCCCATCCCGCCCCTAACTCCGCCCAGTTCCGCCCATTCTCCGCCCCATGGCTGACTAAT
TTTTTTTATTTATGCAGAGGCCGAGGCCGCCTCGGCCTCTGAGCTATTCCAGAAGTAGTGAGGAGGCTTT
TTTGGAGGCCTAGGGACGTACCCAATTCGCCCTATAGTGAGTCGTATTACGCGCGCTCACTGGCCGTCGT
TTTACAACGTCGTGACTGGGAAAACCCTGGCGTTACCCAACTTAATCGCCTTGCAGCACATCCCCCTTTC
GCCAGCTGGCGTAATAGCGAAGAGGCCCGCACCGATCGCCCTTCCCAACAGTTGCGCAGCCTGAATGGCG
AATGGG
[124 nt withheld, positions 3367-3490]
C
[91 nt withheld, positions 3492-3582]
A
[49 nt withheld, positions 3584-3632]
CCTTTGACGTTGGAGTCCACGTTCTTT
[37 nt withheld, positions 3660-3696]
ACCCTATCTCGGTCTATTCTTTTGATTTATAAGGGATTTTGCCGATTTCGGCCTATTGGTTAAAAAATGA
GCTGATTTAACAAAAATTTAACGCGAATTTTAACAAAATATTAACGCTTACAATTTAGGTGGCACTTTTC
GGGGAAATGTGCGCGGAACCCCTATTTGTTTATTTTTCTAAATACATTCAAATATGTATCCGCTCATGAG
ACAATAACCCTGATAAATGCTTCAATAATATTGAAAAAGGAAGAGTATGAGTATTCAACATTTCCGTGTC
GCCCTTATTCCCTTTTTTGCGGCATTTTGCCTTCCTGTTTTTGCTCACCCAGAAACGCTGGTGAAAGTAA
AAGATGCTGAAGATCAGTTGGGTGCACGAGTGGGTTACATCGAACTGGATCTCAACAGCGGTAAGATCCT
TGAGAGTTTTCGCCCCGAAGAACGTTTTCCAATGATGAGCACTTTTAAAGTTCTGCTATGTGGCGCGGTA
TTATCCCGTATTGACGCCGGGCAAGAGCAACTCGGTCGCCGCATACACTATTCTCAGAATGACTTGGTTG
AGTACTCACCAGTCACAGAAAAGCATCTTACGGATGGCATGACAGTAAGAGAATTATGCAGTGCTGCCAT
AACCATGAGTGATAACACTGCGGCCAACTTACTTCTGACAACGATCGGAGGACCGAAGGAGCTAACCGCT
TTTTTGCACAACATGGGGGATCATGTAACTCGCCTTGATCGTTGGGAACCGGAGCTGAATGAAGCCATAC
CAAACGACGAGCGTGACACCACGATGCCTGTAGCAATGGCAACAACGTTGCGCAAACTATTAACTGGCGA
ACTACTTACTCTAGCTTCCCGGCAACAATTAATAGACTGGATGGAGGCGGATAAAGTTGCAGGACCACTT
CTGCGCTCGGCCCTTCCGGCTGGCTGGTTTATTGCTGATAAATCTGGAGCCGGTGAGCGTGGGTCTCGCG
GTATCATTGCAGCACTGGGGCCAGATGGTAAGCCCTCCCGTATCGTAGTTATCTACACGACGGGGAGTCA
GGCAACTATGGATGAACGAAATAGACAGATCGCTGAGATAGGTGCCTCACTGATTAAGCATTGGTAACTG
TCAGACCAAGTTTACTCATATATACTTTAGATTGATTTAAAACTTCATTTTTAATTTAAAAGGATCTAGG
TGAAGATCCTTTTTGATAATCTCATGACCAAAATCCCTTAACGTGAGTTTTCGTTCCACTGAGCGTCAGA
CCCCGTAGAAAAGATCAAAGGATCTTCTTGAGATCCTTTTTTTCTGCGCGTAATCTGCTGCTTGCAAACA
AAAAAACCACCGCTACCAGCGGTGGTTTGTTTGCCGGATCAAGAGCTACCAACTCTTTTTCCGAAGGTAA
CTGGCTTCAGCAGAGCGCAGATACCAAATACTGTTCTTCTAGTGTAGCCGTAGTTAGGCCACCACTTCAA
GAACTCTGTAGCACCGCCTACATACCTCGCTCTGCTAATCCTGTTACCAGTGGCTGCTGCCAGTGGCGAT
AAGTCGTGTCTTACCGGGTTGGACTCAAGACGATAGTTACCGGATAAGGCGCAGCGGTCGGGCTGAACGG
GGGGTTCGTGCACACAGCCCAGCTTGGAGCGAACGACCTACACCGAACTGAGATACCTACAGCGTGAGCT
ATGAGAAAGCGCCACGCTTCCCGAAGGGAGAAAGGCGGACAGGTATCCGGTAAGCGGCAGGGTCGGAACA
GGAGAGCGCACGAGGGAGCTTCCAGGGGGAAACGCCTGGTATCTTTATAGTCCTGTCGGGTTTCGCCACC
TCTGACTTGAGCGTCGATTTTTGTGATGCTCGTCAGGGGGGCGGAGCCTATGGAAAAACGCCAGCAACGC
GGCCTTTTTACGGTTCCTGGCCTTTTGCTGGCCTTTTGCTCACATGTTCTTTCCTGCGTTATCCCCTGAT
TCTGTGGATAACCGTATTACCGCCTTTGAGTGAGCTGATACCGCTCGCCGCAGCCGAACGACCGAGCGCA
GCGAGTCAGTGAGCGAGGAAGCGGAAGAGCGCCCAATACGCAAACCGCCTCTCCCCGCGCGTTGGCCGAT
TCATTAATGCAGCTGGCACGACAGGTTTCCCGACTGGAAAGCGGGCAGTGAGCGCAACGCAATTAATGTG
AGTTAGCTCACTCATTAGGCACCCCAGGCTTTACACTTTATGCTTCCGGCTCGTATGTTGTGTGGAATTG
TGAGCGGATAACAATTTCACACAGGAAACAGCTATGACCATGATTACGCCAAGCGCGCAATTAACCCTCA
CTAAAGGGAACAAAAGCTGGAGCTGCAAGCTTAATGTAGTCTTATGCAATACTCTTGTAGTCTTGCAACA
TGGTAACGATGAGTTAGCAACATGCCTTACAAGGAGAGAAAAAGCACCGTGCATGCCGATTGGTGGAAGT
AAGGTGGTACGATCGTGCCTTATTAGGAAGGCAACAGACGGGTCTGACATGGATTGGACGAACCACTGAA
TTGCCGCATTGCAGAGATATTGTATTTAAGTGCCTAGCTCGATACATAAACGGGTCTCTCTGGTTAGACC
AGATCTGAGCCTGGGAGCTCTCTGGCTAACTAGGGAACCCACTGCTTAAGCCTCAATAAAGCTTGCCTTG
AGTGCTTCAAGTAGTGTGTGCCCGTCTGTTGTGTGACTCTGGTAACTAGAGATCCCTCAGACCCTTTTAG
TCAGTGTGGAAAATCTCTAGCAGTGGCGCCCGAACAGGGACTTGAAAGCGAAAGGGAAACCAGAGGAGCT
CTCTCGACGCAGGACTCGGCTTGCTGAAGCGCGCACGGCAAGAGGCGAGGGGCGGCGACTGGTGAGTACG
CCAAAAATTTTGACTAGCGGAGGCTAGAAGGAGAGAGATGGGTGCGAGAGCGTCAGTATTAAGCGGGGGA
GAATTAGATCGCGATGGGAAAAAATTCGGTTAAGGCCAGGGGGAAAGAAAAAATATAAATTAAAACATAT
AGTATGGGCAAGCAGGGAGCTAGAACGATTCGCAGTTAATCCTGGCCTGTTAGAAACATCAGAAGGCTGT
AGACAAATACTGGGACAGCTACAACCATCCCTTCAGACAGGATCAGAAGAACTTAGATCATTATATAATA
CAGTAGCAACCCTCTATTGTGTGCATCAAAGGATAGAGATAAAAGACACCAAGGAAGCTTTAGACAAGAT
AGAGGAAGAGCAAAACAAAAGTAAGACCACCGCACAGCAAGCGGCCGCTGATCTTCAGACCTGGAGGAGG
AGATATGAGGGACAATTGGAGAAGTGAATTATATAAATATAAAGTAGTAAAAATTGAACCATTAGGAGTA
GCACCCACCAAGGCAAAGAGAAGAGTGGTGCAGAGAGAAAAAAGAGCAGTGGGAATAGGAGCTTTGTTCC
TTGGGTTCTTGGGAGCAGCAGGAAGCACTATGGGCGCAGCGTCAATGACGCTGACGGTACAGGCCAGACA
ATTATTGTCTGGTATAGTGCAGCAGCAGAACAATTTGCTGAGGGCTATTGAGGCGCAACAGCATCTGTTG
CAACTCACAGTCTGGGGCATCAAGCAGCTCCAGGCAAGAATCCTGGCTGTGGAAAGATACCTAAAGGATC
AACAGCTCCTGGGGATTTGGGGTTGCTCTGGAAAACTCATTTGCACCACTGCTGTGCCTTGGAATGCTAG
TTGGAGTAATAAATCTCTGGAACAGATTTGGAATCACACGACCTGGATGGAGTGGGACAGAGAAATTAAC
AATTACACAAGCTTAATACACTCCTTAATTGAAGAATCGCAAAACCAGCAAGAAAAGAATGAACAAGAAT
TATTGGAATTAGATAAATGGGCAAGTTTGTGGAATTGGTTTAACATAACAAATTGGCTGTGGTATATAAA
ATTATTCATAATGATAGTAGGAGGCTTGGTAGGTTTAAGAATAGTTTTTGCTGTACTTTCTATAGTGAAT
AGAGTTAGGCAGGGATATTCACCATTATCGTTTCAGACCCACCTCCCAACCCCGAGGGGACCCAGAGAGG
GCCTATTTCCCATGATTCCTTCATATTTGCATATACGATACAAGGCTGTTAGAGAGATAATTAGAATTAA
TTTGACTGTAAACACAAAGATATTAGTACAAAATACGTGACGTAGAAAGTAATAATTTCTTGGGTAGTTT
GCAGTTTTAAAATTATGTTTTAAAATGGACTATCATATGCTTACCGTAACTTGAAAGTATTTCGATTTCT
TGGCTTTATATATCTTGTGGAAAGGACGAAACACCGAAGAGTCACCTAAAGTTAGGGTTTTAGAGCTAGA
AATAGCAAGTTAAAATAAGGCTAGTCCGTTATCAACTTGAAAAAGTGGCACCGAGTCGGTGCTTTTTTAA
GCTTGGCGTAACTAGATCTTGAGACAAATGGCAGTATTCATCCACAATTTTAAAAGAAAAGGGGGGATTG
GGGGGTACAGTGCAGGGGAAAGAATAGTAGACATAATAGCAACAGACATACAAACTAAAGAATTACAAAA
ACAAATTACAAAAATTCAAAATTTTCGGGTTTATTACAGGGACAGCAGAGATCCACTTTGGCGCCGGCTC
GAGGGGG
