>Addgene plasmid #76639 | CDK14 gRNA (BRDN0001146521) | depositor partial sequence | sequence record 144099 | Target Sequence
AAGAGTCACCTAAAGTTAGG
