>Addgene plasmid #76639 | CDK14 gRNA (BRDN0001146521) | addgene partial sequence | sequence record 186215 | hU6-F
AAGTAATAATTTCTTGGGTAGTTTGCAGTTTTAAAATTATGTTTTAAAATGGACTATCATATGCTTACCG
TAACTTGAAAGTATTTCGATTTCTTGGCTTTATATATCTTGTGGAAAGGACGAAACACCGAAGAGTCACC
TAAAGTTAGGGTTTTAGAGCTAGAAATAGCAAGTTAAAATAAGGCTAGTCCGTTATCAACTTGAAAAAGT
GGCACCGAGTCGGTGCTTTTTTAAGCTTGGCGTAACTAGATCTTGAGACAAATGGCAGTATTCATCCACA
ATTTTAAAAGAAAAGGGGGGATTGGGGGGTACAGTGCAGGGGAAAGAATAGTAGACATAATAGCAACAGA
CATACAAACTAAAGAATTACAAAAACAAATTACAAAAATTCAAAATTTTCGGGTTTATTACAGGGACAGC
AGAGATCCACTTTGGCGCCGGCTCGAGGGGGCCCGGGTGCAAAGATGGATAAAGTTTTAAACAGAGAGGA
ATCTTTGCAGCTAATGGACCTTCTAGGTCTTGAAAGGAGTGGGAATTGGCTCCGGTGCCCGTCAGTGGGC
AGAGCGCACA
